Addgene plasmid #69858: pet28bZFCNGA5
Purpose: His tagged protein for antibody production screening
Depositing lab: Gary Matthews. Depositing organization: Stony Brook University. Publication: A novel cyclic nucleotide-gated ion channel enriched in synaptic terminals of isotocin neurons in zebrafish brain and pituitary. Khan S, Perry C, Tetreault ML, Henry D, Trimmer JS, Zimmerman AL, Matthews G. Neuroscience. 2010 Jan 13;165(1):79-89. doi: 10.1016/j.neuroscience.2009.09.040. Epub 2009 Sep 22. PubMed 19778592.
Backbone
  Vector backbone: pet28b
  Backbone manufacturer: Novagen
  Backbone size w/o insert (bp): 5362
  Vector type: Bacterial Expression
Growth in bacteria
  Bacterial resistance: Kanamycin, 50 μg/mL
  Growth temperature: 37°C
  Growth strain: DH5alpha
  Copy number: High Copy
Gene/Insert
  Gene/Insert name: ZFCNGA5, 3' end only with native stop (alt name: CNGA5)
  Species: D. rerio (zebrafish)
  Insert size (bp): 324
  GenBank ID: DQ866815.1
  Entrez Gene: cnga5
  Tag / fusion protein: His (N terminal on insert)
  Cloning method: Restriction Enzyme; 5′ cloning site BamHI (not destroyed); 3′ cloning site EcoRI (not destroyed)
  Sequencing primers: 5′ T7 forward
Terms and licenses: Academic/Nonprofit Terms; Industry Terms: Not Available to Industry
How to cite: pet28bZFCNGA5 was a gift from Gary Matthews (Addgene plasmid # 69858 ; http://n2t.net/addgene:69858 ; RRID:Addgene_69858)
