[The description below was written by a language model from this plasmid's Addgene catalogue record and pLannotate feature annotations shown in this document.]
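Description:
pet28bZFCNGA5 is a bacterial expression plasmid built on the Novagen pET-28b backbone, carrying a short fragment of the zebrafish (Danio rerio) cyclic nucleotide-gated channel subunit gene cnga5. The 324 bp insert covers only the 3' end of the coding sequence, including the native stop codon, and was cloned between BamHI and EcoRI sites that both remain intact. The automated annotation labels this region as a fragment resembling mouse Cnga3. This reflects homology among CNG channel alpha subunits rather than the actual source of the insert.

Expression is driven by a T7 promoter with an adjacent lac operator and the T7 gene 10 ribosome binding site, and the plasmid-encoded lacI repressor keeps transcription off until induction with IPTG in a host that supplies T7 RNA polymerase. Upstream of the insert, the reading frame contains the vector's N-terminal His tag (annotated only as a partial match to a composite tag), a thrombin cleavage site and the T7 tag leader, giving an N-terminally His-tagged CNGA5 C-terminal polypeptide. Because the native stop codon is retained, the vector's downstream His sequence should not be translated. A T7 terminator closes the cassette.

The plasmid is selected with kanamycin through the aph(3')-Ia gene and replicates from a pBR322/ColE1-type origin accompanied by rop and the bom region. The catalogue lists it as high copy, although rop normally restrains copy number. An f1 origin is also present. The short TcR and AmpR promoter fragments are backbone remnants. The stated purpose is production of His-tagged protein for antibody production and screening against this channel.
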