Features (pLannotate 1.2.2; 22 found; start..end, strand, type, name):
     26..73      -  terminator     T7 terminator: transcription terminator for bacteriophage T7 RNA polymerase
     81..130     -  CDS            SET1 (fragment): solubility-enhancement tag derived from T7 phage gene 10B
    140..157     -  CDS            9xHis (fragment): 9xHis affinity tag
    234..530     -  CDS            Cnga3 (fragment): CNGA3_MOUSE - Also known as Cng3. Experimental evidence at protein level: Swiss-Prot protein existence level 1. Visual signal transduction is mediated by a G-protein coupled cascade using cGMP as second messenger. This protein can be activated by cyclic GMP which leads to an opening of the cation channel and thereby causing a depolarization of cone photoreceptors. Essential for the generation of light-evoked electrical responses in the red-, green- and blue sensitive cones (By similarity). Induced a flickering channel gating, weakened the outward rectification in the presence of extracellular
    537..569     -  CDS            T7 tag (gene 10 leader): leader peptide from bacteriophage T7 gene 10 promotes efficient translation in E. coli
    573..590     -  CDS            thrombin site: thrombin recognition and cleavage site
    601..617     -  CDS            capTEV™ (fragment): composite tag for in vivo biotinylation, TEV protease cleavage, and 6xHis tagging
    636..658     -  RBS            RBS: efficient ribosome binding site from bacteriophage T7 gene 10 (Olins and Rangwala, 1989)
    673..697     -  protein_bind   lac operator: The lac repressor binds to the lac operator to inhibit transcription in E. coli. This inhibition can be relieved by adding lactose or isopropyl-β-D-thiogalactopyranoside (IPTG). lac repressor encoded by lacI
    698..716     -  promoter       T7 promoter: promoter for bacteriophage T7 RNA polymerase
    738..1017    +  CDS            TcR (fragment): tetracycline efflux protein; tet; confers resistance to tetracycline
   1025..1102    +  promoter       lacI promoter: lacI
   1103..2185    +  CDS            lacI: lac repressor; lacI; The lac repressor binds to the lac operator to inhibit transcription in E. coli. This inhibition can be relieved by adding lactose or isopropyl-β-D-thiogalactopyranoside (IPTG).
   2198..2219    +  protein_bind   CAP binding site: CAP binding activates transcription in the presence of cAMP. E. coli catabolite activator protein
   2234..2525    +  CDS            TcR (fragment): tetracycline efflux protein; tet; confers resistance to tetracycline
   2597..2977    -  CDS            YPB1_ECOLX: Protein predicted: Swiss-Prot protein existence level 4. From Escherichia coli.
   2994..3185    +  CDS            rop: Rop protein, which maintains plasmids at low copy number; rop
   3287..3429    +  misc_feature   bom: basis of mobility region from pBR322
   3615..4203    -  rep_origin     ori: high-copy-number ColE1/pMB1/pBR322/pUC origin of replication
   4325..5140    +  CDS            KanR: aminoglycoside phosphotransferase; aph(3')-Ia; confers resistance to kanamycin in bacteria or G418 (Geneticin®) in eukaryotes
   5149..5206    -  promoter       AmpR promoter (fragment): bla
   5259..5687    -  rep_origin     f1 ori (sequence partly withheld): f1 bacteriophage origin of replication; arrow indicates direction of (+) strand synthesis
>Addgene plasmid #69858 | pet28bZFCNGA5 | addgene full sequence | sequence record 138293 | Addgene assembled full plasmid sequence
ATCCGGATATAGTTCCTCCTTTCAGCAAAAAACCCCTCAAGACCCGTTTAGAGGCCCCAAGGGGTTATGC
TAGTTATTGCTCAGCGGTGGCAGCAGCCAACTCAGCTTCCTTTCGGGCTTTGTTAGCAGCCGGATCTCAG
TGGTGGTGGTGGTGGTGCTCGAGTGCGGCCGCAAGCTTGTCGACGGAGCTCGAATTCCATGCTTAGCACT
TAAAGGTGAATGTTGACCTCACTGTTTGTACCATCCCCATCAATAGTGCTTTCATTACCATCAGAAAGGA
ATCCACTGCCAGAATGATTGGTTCTGCATTCCAGAGTGGTAAGTCTCTGCTTCAGGTGCTGCTGAGTTGC
TGTATATTGAGCCAATAGTCGAGCAAATCGAGTTTGTAATATTTCAATAGTATCTTCCATCCTCTCTACT
CTTTTCTCAATATCTTCCACCCCTATTCCGTCTGCCTCCACCTCCTCGAGCAAACCCTCTTTTATAAGAA
TTTGTCTTCCCTTCTCTTCCAGAACTTTCTTAGCATCTGGATCCCGACCCATTTGCTGTCCACCAGTCAT
GCTAGCCATATGGCTGCCGCGCGGCACCAGGCCGCTGCTGTGATGATGATGATGATGGCTGCTGCCCATG
GTATATCTCCTTCTTAAAGTTAAACAAAATTATTTCTAGAGGGGAATTGTTATCCGCTCACAATTCCCCT
ATAGTGAGTCGTATTAATTTCGCGGGATCGAGATCTCGATCCTCTACGCCGGACGCATCGTGGCCGGCAT
CACCGGCGCCACAGGTGCGGTTGCTGGCGCCTATATCGCCGACATCACCGATGGGGAAGATCGGGCTCGC
CACTTCGGGCTCATGAGCGCTTGTTTCGGCGTGGGTATGGTGGCAGGCCCCGTGGCCGGGGGACTGTTGG
GCGCCATCTCCTTGCATGCACCATTCCTTGCGGCGGCGGTGCTCAACGGCCTCAACCTACTACTGGGCTG
CTTCCTAATGCAGGAGTCGCATAAGGGAGAGCGTCGAGATCCCGGACACCATCGAATGGCGCAAAACCTT
TCGCGGTATGGCATGATAGCGCCCGGAAGAGAGTCAATTCAGGGTGGTGAATGTGAAACCAGTAACGTTA
TACGATGTCGCAGAGTATGCCGGTGTCTCTTATCAGACCGTTTCCCGCGTGGTGAACCAGGCCAGCCACG
TTTCTGCGAAAACGCGGGAAAAAGTGGAAGCGGCGATGGCGGAGCTGAATTACATTCCCAACCGCGTGGC
ACAACAACTGGCGGGCAAACAGTCGTTGCTGATTGGCGTTGCCACCTCCAGTCTGGCCCTGCACGCGCCG
TCGCAAATTGTCGCGGCGATTAAATCTCGCGCCGATCAACTGGGTGCCAGCGTGGTGGTGTCGATGGTAG
AACGAAGCGGCGTCGAAGCCTGTAAAGCGGCGGTGCACAATCTTCTCGCGCAACGCGTCAGTGGGCTGAT
CATTAACTATCCGCTGGATGACCAGGATGCCATTGCTGTGGAAGCTGCCTGCACTAATGTTCCGGCGTTA
TTTCTTGATGTCTCTGACCAGACACCCATCAACAGTATTATTTTCTCCCATGAAGACGGTACGCGACTGG
GCGTGGAGCATCTGGTCGCATTGGGTCACCAGCAAATCGCGCTGTTAGCGGGCCCATTAAGTTCTGTCTC
GGCGCGTCTGCGTCTGGCTGGCTGGCATAAATATCTCACTCGCAATCAAATTCAGCCGATAGCGGAACGG
GAAGGCGACTGGAGTGCCATGTCCGGTTTTCAACAAACCATGCAAATGCTGAATGAGGGCATCGTTCCCA
CTGCGATGCTGGTTGCCAACGATCAGATGGCGCTGGGCGCAATGCGCGCCATTACCGAGTCCGGGCTGCG
CGTTGGTGCGGATATCTCGGTAGTGGGATACGACGATACCGAAGACAGCTCATGTTATATCCCGCCGTTA
ACCACCATCAAACAGGATTTTCGCCTGCTGGGGCAAACCAGCGTGGACCGCTTGCTGCAACTCTCTCAGG
GCCAGGCGGTGAAGGGCAATCAGCTGTTGCCCGTCTCACTGGTGAAAAGAAAAACCACCCTGGCGCCCAA
TACGCAAACCGCCTCTCCCCGCGCGTTGGCCGATTCATTAATGCAGCTGGCACGACAGGTTTCCCGACTG
GAAAGCGGGCAGTGAGCGCAACGCAATTAATGTAAGTTAGCTCACTCATTAGGCACCGGGATCTCGACCG
ATGCCCTTGAGAGCCTTCAACCCAGTCAGCTCCTTCCGGTGGGCGCGGGGCATGACTATCGTCGCCGCAC
TTATGACTGTCTTCTTTATCATGCAACTCGTAGGACAGGTGCCGGCAGCGCTCTGGGTCATTTTCGGCGA
GGACCGCTTTCGCTGGAGCGCGACGATGATCGGCCTGTCGCTTGCGGTATTCGGAATCTTGCACGCCCTC
GCTCAAGCCTTCGTCACTGGTCCCGCCACCAAACGTTTCGGCGAGAAGCAGGCCATTATCGCCGGCATGG
CGGCCCCACGGGTGCGCATGATCGTGCTCCTGTCGTTGAGGACCCGGCTAGGCTGGCGGGGTTGCCTTAC
TGGTTAGCAGAATGAATCACCGATACGCGAGCGAACGTGAAGCGACTGCTGCTGCAAAACGTCTGCGACC
TGAGCAACAACATGAATGGTCTTCGGTTTCCGTGTTTCGTAAAGTCTGGAAACGCGGAAGTCAGCGCCCT
GCACCATTATGTTCCGGATCTGCATCGCAGGATGCTGCTGGCTACCCTGTGGAACACCTACATCTGTATT
AACGAAGCGCTGGCATTGACCCTGAGTGATTTTTCTCTGGTCCCGCCGCATCCATACCGCCAGTTGTTTA
CCCTCACAACGTTCCAGTAACCGGGCATGTTCATCATCAGTAACCCGTATCGTGAGCATCCTCTCTCGTT
TCATCGGTATCATTACCCCCATGAACAGAAATCCCCCTTACACGGAGGCATCAGTGACCAAACAGGAAAA
AACCGCCCTTAACATGGCCCGCTTTATCAGAAGCCAGACATTAACGCTTCTGGAGAAACTCAACGAGCTG
GACGCGGATGAACAGGCAGACATCTGTGAATCGCTTCACGACCACGCTGATGAGCTTTACCGCAGCTGCC
TCGCGCGTTTCGGTGATGACGGTGAAAACCTCTGACACATGCAGCTCCCGGAGACGGTCACAGCTTGTCT
GTAAGCGGATGCCGGGAGCAGACAAGCCCGTCAGGGCGCGTCAGCGGGTGTTGGCGGGTGTCGGGGCGCA
GCCATGACCCAGTCACGTAGCGATAGCGGAGTGTATACTGGCTTAACTATGCGGCATCAGAGCAGATTGT
ACTGAGAGTGCACCATATATGCGGTGTGAAATACCGCACAGATGCGTAAGGAGAAAATACCGCATCAGGC
GCTCTTCCGCTTCCTCGCTCACTGACTCGCTGCGCTCGGTCGTTCGGCTGCGGCGAGCGGTATCAGCTCA
CTCAAAGGCGGTAATACGGTTATCCACAGAATCAGGGGATAACGCAGGAAAGAACATGTGAGCAAAAGGC
CAGCAAAAGGCCAGGAACCGTAAAAAGGCCGCGTTGCTGGCGTTTTTCCATAGGCTCCGCCCCCCTGACG
AGCATCACAAAAATCGACGCTCAAGTCAGAGGTGGCGAAACCCGACAGGACTATAAAGATACCAGGCGTT
TCCCCCTGGAAGCTCCCTCGTGCGCTCTCCTGTTCCGACCCTGCCGCTTACCGGATACCTGTCCGCCTTT
CTCCCTTCGGGAAGCGTGGCGCTTTCTCATAGCTCACGCTGTAGGTATCTCAGTTCGGTGTAGGTCGTTC
GCTCCAAGCTGGGCTGTGTGCACGAACCCCCCGTTCAGCCCGACCGCTGCGCCTTATCCGGTAACTATCG
TCTTGAGTCCAACCCGGTAAGACACGACTTATCGCCACTGGCAGCAGCCACTGGTAACAGGATTAGCAGA
GCGAGGTATGTAGGCGGTGCTACAGAGTTCTTGAAGTGGTGGCCTAACTACGGCTACACTAGAAGGACAG
TATTTGGTATCTGCGCTCTGCTGAAGCCAGTTACCTTCGGAAAAAGAGTTGGTAGCTCTTGATCCGGCAA
ACAAACCACCGCTGGTAGCGGTGGTTTTTTTGTTTGCAAGCAGCAGATTACGCGCAGAAAAAAAGGATCT
CAAGAAGATCCTTTGATCTTTTCTACGGGGTCTGACGCTCAGTGGAACGAAAACTCACGTTAAGGGATTT
TGGTCATGAACAATAAAACTGTCTGCTTACATAAACAGTAATACAAGGGGTGTTATGAGCCATATTCAAC
GGGAAACGTCTTGCTCTAGGCCGCGATTAAATTCCAACATGGATGCTGATTTATATGGGTATAAATGGGC
TCGCGATAATGTCGGGCAATCAGGTGCGACAATCTATCGATTGTATGGGAAGCCCGATGCGCCAGAGTTG
TTTCTGAAACATGGCAAAGGTAGCGTTGCCAATGATGTTACAGATGAGATGGTCAGACTAAACTGGCTGA
CGGAATTTATGCCTCTTCCGACCATCAAGCATTTTATCCGTACTCCTGATGATGCATGGTTACTCACCAC
TGCGATCCCCGGGAAAACAGCATTCCAGGTATTAGAAGAATATCCTGATTCAGGTGAAAATATTGTTGAT
GCGCTGGCAGTGTTCCTGCGCCGGTTGCATTCGATTCCTGTTTGTAATTGTCCTTTTAACAGCGATCGCG
TATTTCGTCTCGCTCAGGCGCAATCACGAATGAATAACGGTTTGGTTGATGCGAGTGATTTTGATGACGA
GCGTAATGGCTGGCCTGTTGAACAAGTCTGGAAAGAAATGCATAAACTTTTGCCATTCTCACCGGATTCA
GTCGTCACTCATGGTGATTTCTCACTTGATAACCTTATTTTTGACGAGGGGAAATTAATAGGTTGTATTG
ATGTTGGACGAGTCGGAATCGCAGACCGATACCAGGATCTTGCCATCCTATGGAACTGCCTCGGTGAGTT
TTCTCCTTCATTACAGAAACGGCTTTTTCAAAAATATGGTATTGATAATCCTGATATGAATAAATTGCAG
TTTCATTTGATGCTCGATGAGTTTTTCTAAGAATTAATTCATGAGCGGATACATATTTGAATGTATTTAG
AAAAATAAACAAATAGGGGTTCCGCGCACATTTCCCCGAAAAGTGCCACCTAAATTGTAAGCGTTAATAT
TTTGTTAAAATTCGCGTTAAATTTTTGTTAAATCAGCTCATTTTTTAACCAATAGGCCGAAATCGGCAAA
ATCCCTTATAAATCAAAAGAATAGACCGAGATAGGGT
[37 nt withheld, positions 5358-5394]
AAAGAACGTGGACTCCAACGTCAAAGG
[49 nt withheld, positions 5422-5470]
T
[91 nt withheld, positions 5472-5562]
G
[124 nt withheld, positions 5564-5687]
CCCATTCGCCA
