>Addgene plasmid #69858 | pet28bZFCNGA5 | depositor partial sequence | sequence record 123916 | sequence of gene
GATCCAGATGCTAAGAAAGTTCTGGAAGAGAAGGGAAGACAAATTCTTATAAAAGAGGGTTTGCTCGAGG
AGGTGGAGGCAGACGGAATAGGGGTGGAAGATATTGAGAAAAGAGTAGAGAGGATGGAAGATACTATTGA
AATATTACAAACTCGATTTGCTCGACTATTGGCTCAATATACAGCAACTCAGCAGCACCTGAAGCAGAGA
CTTACCACTCTGGAATGCAGAACCAATCATTCTGGCAGTGGATTCCTTTCTGATGGTAATGAAAGCACTA
TTGATGGGGATGGTACAAACAGTGAGGTCAACATTCACCTTTAAGTGCTAAGCATGGAATTCGAGCTCC
