>Addgene plasmid #69858 | pet28bZFCNGA5 | addgene partial sequence | sequence record 138291 | AmpSeq-F 5'-ctcatgagcggatacatatttgaa-3'
TAAACAAATAGGGGTTCCGCGCACATTTCCCCGAAAAGTGCCACCTAAATTGTAAGCGTTAATATTTTGT
TAAAATTCGCGTTAAATTTTTGTTAAATCAGCTCATTTTTTAACCAATAGGCCGAAATCGGCAAAATCCC
TTATAAATCAAAAGAATAGACCGAGATAGGGT
[37 nt withheld, positions 173-209]
AAAGAACGTGGACTCCAACGTCAAAGG
[49 nt withheld, positions 237-285]
T
[91 nt withheld, positions 287-377]
G
[124 nt withheld, positions 379-502]
CCCATTCGCCAATCCGGATATAGTTCCTCCTTTCAGCAAAAAACCCCTCAAGACCCGTTTAGAGGCCCCA
AGGGGTTATGCTAGTTATTGCTCAGCGGTGGCAGCAGCCAACTCAGCTTCCTTTCGGGCTTTGTTAGCAG
CCGGATCTCAGTGGTGGTGGTGGTGGTGCTCGAGTGCGGCCGCAAGCTTGTCGACGGAGCTCGAATTCCA
TGCTTAGCACTTAAAGGTGAATGTTGACCTCACTGTTTGTACCATCCCCATCAATAGTGCTTTCATTACC
ATCAGAAAGGAATCCACTGCCAGAATGATTGGTTCTGCATTCCAGAGTGGTAAGTCTCTGCTTCAGGTGC
TGCTGAGTTGCTGTATATTGAGCCAATAGTCGAGCAAATCGAGTTTGTAATATTTCAATAGTATCTTCCA
TCCTCTCTACTCTTTTCTCAATATCTTCCACCCCTATTCCGTCTGCCTCCACCTCCTCGAGCAAACCCTC
TTTTATAAGAATTTGTCTTCCCTTCTCTTCCAGAACTTTCTTAGCATCTGGATCCCGACC
