>Addgene plasmid #69858 | pet28bZFCNGA5 | addgene partial sequence | sequence record 138292 | LacI-R 5'-GGCATACTCTGCGACATCGT-3'
ATTCACCACCCTGAATTGACTCTCTTCCGGGCGCTATCATGCCATACCGCGAAAGGTTTTGCGCCATTCG
ATGGTGTCCGGGATCTCGACGCTCTCCCTTATGCGACTCCTGCATTAGGAAGCAGCCCAGTAGTAGGTTG
AGGCCGTTGAGCACCGCCGCCGCAAGGAATGGTGCATGCAAGGAGATGGCGCCCAACAGTCCCCCGGCCA
CGGGGCCTGCCACCATACCCACGCCGAAACAAGCGCTCATGAGCCCGAAGTGGCGAGCCCGATCTTCCCC
ATCGGTGATGTCGGCGATATAGGCGCCAGCAACCGCACCTGTGGCGCCGGTGATGCCGGCCACGATGCGT
CCGGCGTAGAGGATCGAGATCTCGATCCCGCGAAATTAATACGACTCACTATAGGGGAATTGTGAGCGGA
TAACAATTCCCCTCTAGAAATAATTTTGTTTAACTTTAAGAAGGAGATATACCATGGGCAGCAGCCATCA
TCATCATCATCACAGCAGCGGCCTGGTGCCGCGCGGCAGCCATATGGCTAGCATGACTGGTGGACAGCAA
ATGGGTCGGGATCCAGATGCTAAGAAAGTTCTGGAAGAGAAGGGAAGACAAATTCTTATAAAAGAGGGTT
TGCTCGAGGAGGTGGAGGCAGACGGAATAGGGGTGGAAGATATTGAGAAAAGAGTAGAGAGGATGGAAGA
TACTATTGAAATATTACAAACTCGATTTGCTCGACTATTGGCTCAATATACAGCAACTCAGCAGCACCTG
AAGCAGAGACTTACCACTCTGGAATGCAGAACCAATCATTCTGGCAGTGGATTCCTTTCTGATGGTAATG
AAAGCACTATTGATGGGGATGGTACAAACAGTGAGGTCAACATTCACCTTTAAGTGCTAAGCATGGAATT
CGAGCTCCGTCGACAAGCTTGCGGCCGCACTCGAGCACCACCACCACCACCACTGAGATCCGGCTGCTAA
CAAAGCCCGAAAGGAAGCTGAGTTGGCTGCTGCCACCGCTGAGCAATAACTAGCATAACCCCTTGGGG
